>Addgene plasmid #207231 | ykgMO-IGS-sfGFP | addgene full sequence | sequence record 422348 | Addgene NGS Result
AAAAAAATCACTGGATATACCACCGTTGATATATCCCAATGGCATCGTAAAGAACATTTTGAGGCATTTC
AGTCAGTTGCTCAATGTACCTATAACCAGACCGTTCAGCTGGATATTACGGCCTTTTTAAAGACCGTAAA
GAAAAATAAGCACAAGTTTTATCCGGCCTTTATTCACATTCTTGCCCGCCTGATGAATGCTCATCCGGAA
TTTCGTATGGCAATGAAAGACGGTGAGCTGGTGATATGGGATAGTGTTCACCCTTGTTACACCGTTTTCC
ATGAGCAAACTGAAACGTTTTCATCGCTCTGGAGTGAATACCACGACGATTTCCGGCAGTTTCTACACAT
ATATTCGCAAGATGTGGCGTGTTACGGTGAAAACCTGGCCTATTTCCCTAAAGGGTTTATTGAGAATATG
TTTTTCGTCTCAGCCAATCCCTGGGTGAGTTTCACCAGTTTTGATTTAAACGTGGCCAATATGGACAACT
TCTTCGCCCCCGTTTTCACCATGGGCAAATATTATACGCAAGGCGACAAGGTGCTGATGCCGCTGGCGAT
TCAGGTTCATCATGCCGTTTGTGATGGCTTCCATGTCGGCAGAATGCTTAATGAATTACAACAGTACTGC
GATGAGTGGCAGGGCGGGGCGTAATTTGATATCGAGCTCGCTTGGACTCCTGTTGATAGATCCAGTAATG
ACCTCAGAACTCCATCTGGATTTGTTCAGAACGCTCGGTTGCCGCCGGGCGTTTTTTATTGGTGAGAATC
CAAGCCTCCGATCAACGTCTCATTTTCGCCAAAAGTTGGCCCAGGGCTTCCCGGTATCAACAGGGACACC
AGGATTTATTTATTATGCGAAGTGATCTTCCGTCACAGGTATTTATTCGGCGCAAAGTGCGTCGGGTGAT
GCTGCCAACTTACTGATTTAGTGTATGATGGTGTTTTTGAGGTGCTCCAGTGGCTTCTATTTCTATCTGC
TGTCCCTCCTGTTCAGCTACTGACGGGGTGGTGCGTAACGGCAAAAGCACCGCCGTACATCAGCGCTAGC
GGAGTGTATACTGGCTTACTATGTTGGCACTGATGAGGGTGTCAGTGAAGTGCTTCATGTGGCAGGAGAA
AAAAGGCTGCACCGGTGCGTCAGCAGAATATGTGATACAGGATATATTCCGCTTCCTCGCTCACTGACTC
GCTACGCTCGGTCGTTCGACTGCGGCGAGCGGAAATGGCTTACGAACGGGGCGGAGATTTCCTGGAAGAT
GCCAGGAAGATACTTAACAGGGAAGTGAGAGGGCCGCGGCAAAGCCGTTTTTCCATAGGCTCCGCCCCCC
TGACAAGCATCACGAAATCTGACGCTCAAATCAGTGGTGGCGAAACCCGACAGGACTATAAAGATACCAG
GCGTTTCCCCCTGGCGGCTCCCTCGTGCGCTCTCCTGTTCCTGCCTTTCGGTTTACCGGTGTCATTCCGC
TGTTATGGCCGCGTTTGTCTCATTCCACGCCTGACACTCAGTTCCGGGTAGGCAGTTCGCTCCAAGCTGG
ACTGTATGCACGAACCCCCCGTTCAGTCCGACCGCTGCGCCTTATCCGGTAACTATCGTCTTGAGTCCAA
CCCGGAAAGACATGCAAAAGCACCACTGGCAGCAGCCACTGGTAATTGATTTAGAGGAGTTAGTCTTGAA
GTCATGCGCCGGTTAAGGCTAAACTGAAAGGACAAGTTTTGGTGACTGCGCTCCTCCAAGCCAGTTACCT
CGGTTCAAAGAGTTGGTAGCTCAGAGAACCTTCGAAAAACCGCCCTGCAAGGCGGTTTTTTCGTTTTCAG
AGCAAGAGATTACGCGCAGACCAAAACGATCTCAAGAAGATCATCTTATTAATCAGATAAAATATTTCTA
GATTTCAGTGCAATTTATCTCTTCAAATGTAGCACCTGAAGTCAGCCCCATACGATATAAGTTGTAATTC
TCATGTTTGACAGCTTATCATCGATAAGCTTCCGATGGCGCGCCGAGAGGCTTTACACTTTATCCTTAGC
TTTCGCTAAGGATGATTTCTGGAATTCTAAAGATCTTTTACGGCTAGCTCAGCCCTAGGTATTATGCTAG
CTACTATAACGGCAATAAACTGTTCACTTCAGTGATATTTAAAATATGCATCCTCTCCCTTTTTTGTAAG
TAATTATTATATCCGTGGGAGAGGAATACACATTGTCAATCAATCATGCTGCAATAAATCATCGGCCAGT
AAAGTGGAGATAGCCTCCATTCTCGAAAAATCCATACTCTCAGCGAAACCATCATCAATCACTCATCCAG
GCGTTTATGGGAGCGTCGCCAATGGCTGCTAACAATGCCAGACTTCCCCGTTGCGGAAATTCCACATCCC
ACAAATAGTCACAGTGATTGGGTGTTGAAATGATCCGGATGAGCATGTATCTTTACGGTTATGTTATAAC
ATAACAGGTAAAAATGAAAGAGGAGAAAGGATCTATGAGCAAAGGAGAAGAACTTTTCACTGGAGTTGTC
CCAATTCTTGTTGAATTAGATGGTGATGTTAATGGGCACAAATTTTCTGTCCGTGGAGAGGGTGAAGGTG
ATGCTACAAACGGAAAACTCACCCTTAAATTTATTTGCACTACTGGAAAACTACCTGTTCCGTGGCCAAC
ACTTGTCACTACTCTGACCTATGGTGTTCAATGCTTTTCCCGTTATCCGGATCACATGAAACGGCATGAC
TTTTTCAAGAGTGCCATGCCCGAAGGTTATGTACAGGAACGCACTATATCTTTCAAAGATGACGGGACCT
ACAAGACGCGTGCTGAAGTCAAGTTTGAAGGTGATACCCTTGTTAATCGTATCGAGTTAAAGGGTATTGA
TTTTAAAGAAGATGGAAACATTCTTGGACACAAACTCGAGTACAACTTTAACTCACACAATGTATACATC
ACGGCAGACAAACAAAAGAATGGAATCAAAGCTAACTTCAAAATTCGCCACAACGTTGAAGATGGTTCCG
TTCAACTAGCAGACCATTATCAACAAAATACTCCAATTGGCGATGGCCCTGTCCTTTTACCAGACAACCA
TTACCTGTCGACACAATCTGTCCTTTCGAAAGATCCCAACGAAAAGCGTGACCACATGGTCCTTCTTGAG
TTTGTAACTGCTGCTGGGATTACACATGGCATGGATGAGCTCTACAAATAAGGATCTGAAGCTTGGGCCC
TAACAAAAACTCATCTCAGAAGAGGATCTGAATAGCGCCGTCGACCATCATCATCATCATCATTGAGTTT
AAACGGTCTCCAGCTTGGCTGTTTTGGCGGATGAGAGAAGATTTTCAGCCTGATACAGATTAAATCAGAA
CGCAGAAGCGGTCTGATAAAACAGAATTTGCCTGGCGGCAGTAGCGCGGTGGTCCCACCTGACCCCATGC
CGAACTCAGAAGTGAAACGCCGTAGCGCCGATGGTAGTGTGGGGTCTCCCCATGCGAGAGTAGGGAACTG
CCAGGCATCAAATAAAACGAAAGGCTCAGTCGAAAGACTGGGCCTTTCGTTTTATCTGTTGTTTGTCGGT
GAACTGGATCCTTACTCGAGTCTAGACTGCAGTTGATCGGGCACGTAAGAGGTTCCAACTTTCACCATAA
TGAAATAAGATCACTACCGGGCGTATTTTTTGAGTTATCGAGATTTTCAGGAGCTAAGGAAGCTAAAATG
GAG
Features (pLannotate 1.2.2; 12 found; start..end, strand, type, name):
    675..769     +  terminator     lambda t0 terminator: transcription terminator from phage lambda
    905..1048    +  mobile_element IS1 (fragment): prokaryotic transposable element IS1
   1167..1222    -  rep_origin     RSF ori (fragment): Plasmids containing the RSF 1030 origin of replication can be propagated in E. coli cells that contain additional plasmids with compatible origins.
   1310..1855    -  rep_origin     p15A ori: Plasmids containing the medium-copy-number p15A origin of replication can be propagated in E. coli cells that contain a second plasmid with the ColE1 origin.
   1967..1991    +  promoter       tet promoter (fragment): E. coli promoter for tetracycline efflux protein gene
   2022..2049    -  terminator     bacterial terminator (fragment): putative bacterial transcription terminator
   2485..3198    +  CDS            Superfolder GFP: Superfolder GFP is a basic (constitutively fluorescent) green fluorescent protein published in 2005, derived from Aequorea victoria. It is reported to be a very rapidly-maturing weak dimer.
   3266..3283    +  CDS            capTEV™ (fragment): composite tag for in vivo biotinylation, TEV protease cleavage, and 6xHis tagging
   3390..3505    +  ncRNA          5S rRNA: Accession: RF00001 - 5S ribosomal RNA
   3509..3555    +  terminator     rrnB T1 terminator: transcription terminator T1 from the E. coli rrnB gene
   3610..3707    +  promoter       cat promoter: promoter of the E. coli cat gene encoding chloramphenicol acetyltransferase
   3708..651     +  CDS            cat (across the origin): CAT_ECOLX - Experimental evidence at protein level: Swiss-Prot protein existence level 1. This enzyme is an effector of chloramphenicol resistance in bacteria. From Escherichia coli. This protein is used as a marker in many commonly used cloning vectors, such as pACYC184.
