[The description below was written by a language model from this plasmid's Addgene catalogue record and pLannotate feature annotations shown in this document.]
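Description:
ykgMO-IGS-sfGFP is a bacterial expression and synthetic-biology reporter plasmid built on the pJBL5034 backbone for use in E. coli. It replicates from a p15A origin, which is compatible with ColE1-type plasmids. p15A is generally regarded as medium copy, although the catalogue entry lists the plasmid as high copy. Selection is by chloramphenicol, conferred by a cat gene driven by its own cat promoter and followed by a lambda t0 terminator. The sequenced record is 3,713 nt, which is shorter than the 4,770 bp stated for the backbone without insert, so the catalogue size appears to refer to the parental vector rather than to this final construct.

The payload is a 364 bp E. coli fragment named ykgMO-IGS (alternatively L36-IGS), inserted by Gibson assembly. The record describes it as a calprotectin-sensing promoter. The automated annotation does not label this element, but an unannotated stretch lies directly upstream of the superfolder GFP coding sequence, which is where a regulatory fragment would be expected to sit. sfGFP, a rapidly maturing Aequorea-derived green fluorescent protein, is followed by a region from the rrnB operon containing a 5S rRNA segment and the rrnB T1 terminator, which ends the reporter transcript. A short match to a His-tag-containing element lies just after the sfGFP sequence. The remaining hits (IS1, RSF ori, tet promoter and a putative terminator) are small fragments that look like backbone remnants rather than functional parts.

Fluorescence output is meant to report promoter activity in response to calprotectin, and the associated work concerns engineered probiotic bacteria for monitoring inflammatory bowel disease.
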