Addgene plasmid #207231: ykgMO-IGS-sfGFP
Purpose: Calprotectin sensing promoter with sfGFP reporter
Depositing lab: Arthur Prindle. Depositing organization: Northwestern University. Publication: Engineered calprotectin-sensing probiotics for IBD surveillance in humans. Xia JY, Hepler C, Tran P, Waldeck NJ, Bass J, Prindle A. Proc Natl Acad Sci U S A. 2023 Aug 8;120(32):e2221121120. doi: 10.1073/pnas.2221121120. Epub 2023 Jul 31. PubMed 37523538.
Backbone
  Vector backbone: pJBL5034
  Backbone manufacturer: p15A ori plasmid
  Backbone size w/o insert (bp): 4770
  Vector type: Bacterial Expression, Synthetic Biology
Growth in bacteria
  Bacterial resistance: Chloramphenicol, 25 μg/mL
  Growth temperature: 37°C
  Growth strain: DH5alpha
  Copy number: High Copy
Gene/Insert
  Gene/Insert name: ykgMO-IGS (alt name: L36-IGS)
  Species: E. coli
  Insert size (bp): 364
  Cloning method: Gibson Cloning
  Sequencing primers: 5′ TAACGGCAATAAACTGTTCACTTCAGTG
Terms and licenses: Academic/Nonprofit Terms; Industry Terms: Not Available to Industry
How to cite: ykgMO-IGS-sfGFP was a gift from Arthur Prindle (Addgene plasmid # 207231 ; http://n2t.net/addgene:207231 ; RRID:Addgene_207231)
